>Addgene plasmid #219510 | pAGM10775 | addgene full sequence | sequence record 433786 | Addgene NGS Result
CGCTACTATTGTCTTCCACTGGGTGTCAAAGGAGTGTCAGTTAATTAAAGAGTGTCGGGGCCGACACTCT
TAATGGAAGTAAAAGTGTGGGTTTTGCTGCACCGACACTCTTAATTTAAGAGTGTCGGGGTCCCGATGAA
ACCGACGCTTTTAATTTAAGAGTGTGGGTTTTTCCACACCGACACTCTTATGAATGTTACCCTAAATTCC
CCAATCCTATACTGTATAAGAGCTCATTTTTACAACAATTACCAACAACAACAAACAACAAACAACATTA
CAATTACATTTACAATTATCGATACAATGTCTCCTGAAAGAAGGCCTGCTGATATTAGAAGGGCTACTGA
GGCTGATATGCCTGCTGTGTGCACTATTGTGAATCATTACATTGAGACTTCTACTGTGAATTTCAGGACT
GAGCCTCAAGAACCACAAGAGTGGACTGATGATCTTGTGAGGCTTAGAGAGAGGTATCCTTGGCTTGTTG
CTGAAGTGGATGGTGAAGTGGCTGGTATTGCTTATGCTGGTCCTTGGAAGGCTAGGAATGCTTACGATTG
GACTGCTGAGTCTACTGTTTACGTGTCTCCTAGGCATCAAAGAACTGGTCTTGGATCTACTCTTTACACT
CATCTTTTGAAGTCTTTGGAGGCTCAGGGTTTCAAGTCTGTGGTTGCTGTGATTGGACTTCCTAATGATC
CTTCTGTGAGGATGCATGAGGCTCTTGGTTATGCTCCTAGGGGAATGCTTAGAGCTGCTGGTTTCAAACA
TGGAAATTGGCATGATGTGGGATTCTGGCAGCTTGATTTCTCTCTTCCTGTTCCTCCTAGACCTGTTCTT
CCTGTGACTGAGATTTGAGCTTACTCCACCTAAATACTATGCCGGTTCAAATAAGAAAGTAATGATTATG
TACCCAAATAATACATTTATAAGATGTATGTGTGTGATGGACATGTTTCTGTATCGTACCAAAACTAAAT
AGGTGGCTTTTATCCCAAAAAAGTGCTTTCGTTTGATGACCTTATGATTTCTAAAGAGTGTTGTTGTTGC
TGCTTATGTTTAATAAAAGTGATGTATATTATCAGTTGATTTCCCCACGTGGAAGGGGTGATTATATTGC
ACAAAATTAAGTTAAAAGTAACATTGTGGTGTAATAAAAACCCTAGTGAATTTATAACCTATAAGTAAGT
GGTGCAGTAGTGAATTTATCACGAAGTGGTTTAAACTATCAGTGTTTGACAGGATATATTGGCGGGTAAA
CCTAAGAGAAAAGAGCGTTTATTAGAATAATCGGATATTTAAAAGGGCGTGAAAAGGTTTATCCGTTCGT
CCATTTGTATGTGCATGCCAACCACAGGGTTCCCCAGATCAGGCGCTGGCTGCTGAACCCCCAGCCGGAA
CTGACCCCACAAGGCCCTAGCGTTTGCAATGCACCAGGTCATCATTGACCCAGGCGTGTTCCACCAGGCC
GCTGCCTCGCAACTCTTCGCAGGCTTCGCCGACCTGCTCGCGCCACTTCTTCACGCGGGTGGAATCCGAT
CCGCACATGAGGCGGAAGGTTTCCAGCTTGAGCGGGTACGGCTCCCGGTGCGAGCTGAAATAGTCGAACA
TCCGTCGGGCCGTCGGCGACAGCTTGCGGTACTTCTCCCATATGAATTTCGTGTAGTGGTCGCCAGCAAA
CAGCACGACGATTTCCTCGTCGATCAGGACCTGGCAACGGGACGTTTTCTTGCCACGGTCCAGGACGCGG
AAGCGGTGCAGCAGCGACACCGATTCCAGGTGCCCAACGCGGTCGGACGTGAAGCCCATCGCCGTCGCCT
GTAGGCGCGACAGGCATTCCTCGGCCTTCGTGTAATACCGGCCATTGATCGACCAGCCCAGGTCCTGGCA
AAGCTCGTAGAACGTGAAGGTGATCGGCTCGCCGATAGGGGTGCGCTTCGCGTACTCCAACACCTGCTGC
CACACCAGTTCGTCATCGTCGGCCCGCAGCTCGACGCCGGTGTAGGTGATCTTCACGTCCTTGTTGACGT
GGAAAATGACCTTGTTTTGCAGCGCCTCGCGCGGGATTTTCTTGTTGCGCGTGGTGAACAGGGCAGAGCG
GGCCGTGTCGTTTGGCATCGCTCGCATCGTGTCCGGCCACGGCGCAATATCGAACAAGGAAAGCTGCATT
TCCTTGATCTGCTGCTTCGTGTGTTTCAGCAACGCGGCCTGCTTGGCCTCGCTGACCTGTTTTGCCAGGT
CCTCGCCGGCGGTTTTTCGCTTCTTGGTCGTCATAGTTCCTCGCGTGTCGATGGTCATCGACTTCGCCAA
ACCTGCCGCCTCCTGTTCAAGACGACGCGAACGCTCCACGGCGGCCGATGGCGCGGGCAGGGCAGGGGGA
GCCAGTTGCACGCTGTCGCGCTCGATCTTGGCCGTAGCTTGCTGGACCATCGAGCCGACGGACTGGAAGG
TTTCGCGGGGCGCACGCATGACGGTGCGGCTTGCGATGGTTTCGGCATCCTCGGCGGAAAACCCCGCGTC
GATCAGTTCTTGCCTGTATGCCTTCCGGTCAAACGTCCGATTCATTCACCCTCCTTGCGGGATTGCCCCG
ACTCACGCCGGGGCAATGTGCCCTTATTCCTGATTTGACCCGCCTGGTGCCTTGGTGTCCAGATAATCCA
CCTTATCGGCAATGAAGTCGGTCCCGTAGACCGTCTGGCCGTCCTTCTCGTACTTGGTATTCCGAATCTT
GCCCTGCACGAATACCAGCGACCCCTTGCCCAAATACTTGCCGTGGGCCTCGGCCTGAGAGCCAAAACAC
TTGATGCGGAAGAAGTCGGTGCGCTCCTGCTTGTCGCCGGCATCGTTGCGCCACATCTAGGATCTGCCAG
GAACCGTAAAAAGGCCGCGTTGCTGGCGTTTTTCCATAGGCTCCGCCCCCCTGACGAGCATCACAAAAAT
CGACGCTCAAGTCAGAGGTGGCGAAACCCGACAGGACTATAAAGATACCAGGCGTTTCCCCCTGGAAGCT
CCCTCGTGCGCTCTCCTGTTCCGACCCTGCCGCTTACCGGATACCTGTCCGCCTTTCTCCCTTCGGGAAG
CGTGGCGCTTTCTCATAGCTCACGCTGTAGGTATCTCAGTTCGGTGTAGGTCGTTCGCTCCAAGCTGGGC
TGTGTGCACGAACCCCCCGTTCAGCCCGACCGCTGCGCCTTATCCGGTAACTATCGTCTTGAGTCCAACC
CGGTAAGACACGACTTATCGCCACTGGCAGCAGCCACTGGTAACAGGATTAGCAGAGCGAGGTATGTAGG
CGGTGCTACAGAGTTCTTGAAGTGGTGGCCTAACTACGGCTACACTAGAAGAACAGTATTTGGTATCTGC
GCTCTGCTGAAGCCAGTTACCTTCGGAAAAAGAGTTGGTAGCTCTTGATCCGGCAAACAAACCACCGCTG
GTAGCGGTGGTTTTTTTGTTTGCAAGCAGCAGATTACGCGCAGAAAAAAAGGATCTCAAGAAGATCCTTT
GATCTTTTCTACGGGGTCTGACGCTCAGTGGAACGAAAACTCACGTTAAGGGATTTTGGTCATGAGATTA
TCAAAAAGGATCTTCACCTAGATCCTTTTAAATTAAAAATGAAGTTTTAAATCAATCTAAAGTATATATG
AGTAAACTTGGTCTGACAGTTACCAATGCTTAATCAGTGAGGCACCTATCTCAGCGATCTGTCTATTTCG
TTCATCCATAGTTGCCTGACTCCCCGTCGTGTAGATAACTACGATACGGGAGGGCTTACCATCTGGCCCC
AGTGCTGCAATGATACCGCGAGAACCACGCTCACCGGCTCCAGATTTATCAGCAATAAACCAGCCAGCCG
GAAGGGCCGAGCGCAGAAGTGGTCCTGCAACTTTATCCGCCTCCATCCAGTCTATTAATTGTTGCCGGGA
AGCTAGAGTAAGTAGTTCGCCAGTTAATAGTTTGCGCAACGTTGTTGCCATTGCTACAGGCATCGTGGTG
TCACGCTCGTCGTTTGGTATGGCTTCATTCAGCTCCGGTTCCCAACGATCAAGGCGAGTTACATGATCCC
CCATGTTGTGCAAAAAAGCGGTTAGCTCCTTCGGTCCTCCGATCGTTGTCAGAAGTAAGTTGGCCGCAGT
GTTATCACTCATGGTTATGGCAGCACTGCATAATTCTCTTACTGTCATGCCATCCGTAAGATGCTTTTCT
GTGACTGGTGAGTACTCAACCAAGTCATTCTGAGAATAGTGTATGCGGCGACCGAGTTGCTCTTGCCCGG
CGTCAATACGGGATAATACCGCGCCACATAGCAGAACTTTAAAAGTGCTCATCATTGGAAAACGTTCTTC
GGGGCGAAAACTCTCAAGGATCTTACCGCTGTTGAGATCCAGTTCGATGTAACCCACTCGTGCACCCAAC
TGATCTTCAGCATCTTTTACTTTCACCAGCGTTTCTGGGTGAGCAAAAACAGGAAGGCAAAATGCCGCAA
AAAAGGGAATAAGGGCGACACGGAAATGTTGAATACTCATACTCTTCCTTTTTCAATATTATTGAAGCAT
TTATCAAGGTTATTGTCTCATGAGCGGATACATATTTGAATGTATTTAGAAAAATAAACAAATAGGGGTT
CCGCGCACGAATTGGCCAGCGCTGCCATTTTTGGGGTGAGGCCGTTCGCGGCCGAGGGGCGCAGCCCCTG
GGGGGATGGGAGGCCCGCGTTAGCGGGCCGGGAGGGTTCGAGAAGGGGGGGCACCCCCCTTCGGCGTGCG
CGGTCACGCGCACAGGGCGCAGCCCTGGTTAAAAACAAGGTTTATAAATATTGGTTTAAAAGCAGGTTAA
AAGACAGGTTAGCGGTGGCCGAAAAACGGGCGGAAACCCTTGCAAATGCTGGATTTTCTGCCTGTGGACA
GCCCCTCAAATGTCAATAGGTGCGCCCCTCATCTGTCAGCACTCTGCCCCTCAAGTGTCAAGGATCGCGC
CCCTCATCTGTCAGTAGTCGCGCCCCTCAAGTGTCAATACCGCAGGGCACTTATCCCCAGGCTTGTCCAC
ATCATCTGTGGGAAACTCGCGTAAAATCAGGCGTTTTCGCCGATTTGCGAGGCTGGCCAGCTCCACGTCG
CCGGCCGAAATCGAGCCTGCCCCTCATCTGTCAACGCCGCGCCGGGTGAGTCGGCCCCTCAAGTGTCAAC
GTCCGCCCCTCATCTGTCAGTGAGGGCCAAGTTTTCCGCGAGGTATCCACAACGCCGGCGGCCGCGGTGT
CTCGCACACGGCTTCGACGGCGTTTCTGGCGCGTTTGCAGGGCCATAGACGGCCGCCAGCCCAGCGGCGA
GGGCAACCAGCCCGGTGAGCGTCGCAAAGGAGATCCTGATCTGACTGATGGGCTGCCTGTATCGAGTGGT
GATTTTGTGCCGAGCTGCCGGTCGGGGAGCTGTTGGCTGGCTGGTGGCAGGATATATTGTGGTGTAAACA
AATTGACGCTTAGACAACTTAATAACACATTGCGGACGTTTTTAATGTACTGGGGTGGATGCAGTGGGCC
CCACTCTGTGAAGACAAGCAAGAATTCAAGCTTGGAGGAATTCCAATCCCACAAAAATCTGAGCTTAACA
GCACAGTTGCTCCTCTCAGAGCAGAATCGGGTATTCAACACCCTCATATCAACTACTACGTTGTGTATAA
CGGTCCACATGCCGGTATATACGATGACTGGGGTTGTACAAAGGCGGCAACAAACGGCGTTCCCGGAGTT
GCACACAAGAAATTTGCCACTATTACAGAGGCAAGAGCAGCAGCTGACGCGTACACAACAAGTCAGCAAA
CAGACAGGTTGAACTTCATCCCCAAAGGAGAAGCTCAACTCAAGCCCAAGAGCTTTGCTAAGGCCCTAAC
AAGCCCACCAAAGCAAAAAGCCCACTGGCTCACGCTAGGAACCAAAAGGCCCAGCAGTGATCCAGCCCCA
AAAGAGATCTCCTTTGCCCCGGAGATTACAATGGACGATTTCCTCTATCTTTACGATCTAGGAAGGAAGT
TCGAAGGTGAAGGTGACGACACTATGTTCACCACTGATAATGAGAAGGTTAGCCTCTTCAATTTCAGAAA
GAATGCTGACCCACAGATGGTTAGAGAGGCCTACGCAGCAAGTCTCATCAAGACGATCTACCCGAGTAAC
AATCTCCAGGAGATCAAATACCTTCCCAAGAAGGTTAAAGATGCAGTCAAAAGATTCAGGACTAATTGCA
TCAAGAACACAGAGAAAGACATATTTCTCAAGATCAGAAGTACTATTCCAGTATGGACGATTCAAGGCTT
GCTTCATAAACCAAGGCAAGTAATAGAGATTGGAGTCTCTAAAAAGGTAGTTCCTACTGAATCTAAGGCC
ATGCATGGAGTCTAAGATTCAAATCGAGGATCTAACAGAACTCGCCGTCAAGACTGGCGAACAGTTCATA
CAGAGTCTTTTACGACTCAATGACAAGAAGAAAATCTTCGTCAACATGGTGGAGCACGACACTCTGGTCT
ACTCCAAAAATGTCAAAGATACAGTCTCAGAAGATCAAAGGGCTATTGAGACTTTTCAACAAAGGATAAT
TTCGGGAAACCTCCTCGGATTCCATTGCCCAGCTATCTGTCACTTCATCGAAAGGACAGTAGAAAAGGAA
GGTGGCTCCTACAAATGCCATCATTGCGATAAAGGAAAGGCTATCATTCAAGATCTCTCTGCCGACAGTG
GTCCCAAAGATGGACCCCCACCCACGAGGAGCATCGTGGAAAAAGAAGAGGTTCCAACCACGTCTACAAA
GCAAGTGGATTGATGTGACATCTCCACTGACGTAAGGGATGACGCACAATCCCACTATCCTTCGCAAGAC
CCTTCCTCTATATAAGGAAGTTCATTTCATTTGGAGAGGACACGCTCGAGTATAAGAGCTCATTTTTACA
ACAATTACCAACAACAACAAACAACAAACAACATTACAATTACATTTACAATTATCGATACAATGGTTGC
GGTTGAAAGAGTTGAGAGTCTAGCAAAAAGCGGAATCATATCGATTCCAAAAGAATATATTCGTCCAAAA
GAGGAGCTCGAGAGCATCAACGATGTTTTCCTAGAAGAGAAGAAAGAGGACGGTCCTCAAGTTCCCACAA
TCGATCTAAAGAACATCGAGTCAGACGATGAAAAGATCCGTGAGAATTGTATTGAGGAGCTGAAAAAGGC
ATCTTTGGATTGGGGAGTGATGCATTTGATCAACCATGGAATACCAGCTGATCTAATGGAGCGTGTCAAG
AAAGCCGGAGAAGAGTTTTTCAGTTTGTCTGTGGAAGAGAAGGAGAAGTATGCAAACGATCAAGCCACTG
GAAAGATTCAAGGCTATGGAAGTAAATTGGCTAACAACGCGAGTGGACAATTGGAATGGGAAGATTACTT
CTTTCATCTTGCGTATCCTGAAGAGAAGAGAGATCTATCAATTTGGCCTAAGACACCAAGTGATTACATA
GAAGCAACGAGTGAGTACGCGAAGTGTCTCCGTTTGCTAGCGACTAAAGTGTTCAAGGCTCTCTCTGTCG
GTCTAGGTTTAGAGCCTGACCGTCTAGAGAAAGAAGTTGGTGGTTTAGAGGAGCTTCTTCTACAAATGAA
GATAAATTACTATCCAAAATGTCCTCAGCCTGAGCTAGCACTCGGTGTGGAAGCTCACACCGATGTAAGC
GCTTTAACTTTCATTCTACACAACATGGTTCCGGGTTTGCAGCTTTTCTACGAGGGCAAATGGGTCACTG
CAAAATGTGTTCCTGATTCGATTGTGATGCACATTGGGGATACTTTGGAGATTCTTAGTAATGGGAAGTA
TAAGAGTATACTTCATCGTGGGTTGGTGAATAAGGAGAAGGTTAGGATTTCTTGGGCTGTGTTTTGTGAA
CCCCCAAAGGATAAGATTGTTCTTAAGCCGTTGCCGGAGATGGTGAGTGTTGAGTCTCCGGCTAAGTTTC
CTCCACGGACTTTTGCTCAACATATTGAGCATAAGTTGTTTGGGAAGGAACAAGAGGAATTGGTATCCGA
GAAAAATGATTAAGCTTGGACTCCCATGTTGGCAAAGGCAACCAAACAAACAATGAATGATCCGCTCCTG
CATATGGGGCGGTTTGAGTATTTCAACTGCCATTTGGGCTGAATTGTAGACATGCTCCTGTCAGAAATTC
CGTGATCTTACTCAATATTCAGTAATCTCGGCCAATATCCTAAATGTGCGTGGCTTTATCTGTCTTTGTA
TTGTTTCATCAATTCATGTAACGTTTGCTTTTCTTATGAATTTTCAAATAAATTATC
Features (pLannotate 1.2.2; 16 found; start..end, strand, type, name):
    245..298     +  misc_feature   TMV Ω: translational enhancer from the tobacco mosaic virus 5'-leader sequence (Gallie et al., 1988)
    307..855     +  CDS            bar: PAT_STRHY - Experimental evidence at protein level: Swiss-Prot protein existence level 1. Inactivates phosphinothricin (PPT) by transfer of an acetyl group from acetyl CoA. Can also acetylate demethylphosphinothricin but not PTT or glutamate. This enzyme is an effector of phosphinothricin tripeptide (PTT or bialaphos) resistance. From Streptomyces hygroscopicus. Introduced by genetic manipulation and expressed in glufosinate-tolerant maize by Dekalb Genetics.
   1237..1261    +  misc_feature   RB T-DNA repeat: right border repeat from nopaline C58 T-DNA
   1373..1393    -  CDS            TetR (fragment): tetracycline resistance regulatory protein; tetR
   1420..2565    -  CDS            trfA: TRFA_ECOLX - Experimental evidence at protein level: Swiss-Prot protein existence level 1. Also involved in plasmid copy number control, promoting intermolecular coupling of protein bound iterons at oriV, which inhibits replication initiation. From Escherichia coli.
   2901..3489    -  rep_origin     ori: high-copy-number ColE1/pMB1/pBR322/pUC origin of replication
   3660..4520    -  CDS            AmpR: β-lactamase; bla; confers resistance to ampicillin, carbenicillin, and related antibiotics
   4521..4625    -  promoter       AmpR promoter: bla
   4712..5343    -  rep_origin     oriV: incP origin of replication
   5435..5459    +  misc_feature   LB T-DNA repeat: left border repeat from nopaline C58 T-DNA
   5567..6373    +  CDS            IBMP_CAMVB (fragment): Experimental evidence at protein level: Swiss-Prot protein existence level 1. Enhances the ribosomal termination-reinitiation event leading to the translation of major open reading frames on the polycistronic viral RNAs. From Cauliflower mosaic virus (strain Bari 1) (CaMV).
   6557..6902    +  promoter       CaMV 35S promoter: strong constitutive promoter from cauliflower mosaic virus
   6854..6900    +  promoter       minimal CaMV 35S promoter: minimal 35S promoter from cauliflower mosaic virus
   6931..6984    +  misc_feature   TMV Ω: translational enhancer from the tobacco mosaic virus 5'-leader sequence (Gallie et al., 1988)
   6993..8060    +  CDS            LDOX: LDOX_ARATH - Experimental evidence at protein level: Swiss-Prot protein existence level 1. Involved in anthocyanin and protoanthocyanidin biosynthesis by catalyzing the oxidation of leucoanthocyanidins into anthocyanidins. Possesses low flavonol synthase activity in vitro towards dihydrokaempferol and dihydroquercetin producing kaempferol and quercitin, respectively. From Arabidopsis thaliana (Mouse-ear cress).
   8065..8317    +  terminator     MAS terminator: mannopine synthase terminator
