[The description below was written by a language model from this plasmid's Addgene catalogue record and pLannotate feature annotations shown in this document.]
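Description:
pAGM10775 is a binary T-DNA plant expression plasmid built on the pICH75055 backbone and designed for transient expression of Arabidopsis thaliana anthocyanidin synthase (At ANS, annotated as LDOX, leucoanthocyanidin dioxygenase). The backbone carries two replication systems: a high-copy ColE1/pUC-type origin for propagation in E. coli, and the broad-host-range incP oriV together with its initiator gene trfA, which typically supports maintenance in Agrobacterium. Bacterial selection is by ampicillin/carbenicillin through the β-lactamase gene and its native promoter. A short TetR fragment is also annotated and appears to be a backbone remnant.

Nopaline-type left and right border repeats define the T-DNA. Reading from the left border, a CaMV 35S promoter (preceded by upstream CaMV sequence that is annotated as a fragment of the viral inclusion body protein gene) drives the ANS coding sequence. A tobacco mosaic virus Ω leader sits between promoter and coding sequence to enhance translation, and the mannopine synthase terminator ends the unit. In the circular map this is followed by a second Ω leader and the bar gene, which encodes phosphinothricin acetyltransferase and confers glufosinate/bialaphos tolerance in plants. The feature table does not annotate a promoter or terminator for bar, so how it is expressed is not clear from the record.

ANS oxidises leucoanthocyanidins to anthocyanidins, a late step of anthocyanin and proanthocyanidin biosynthesis. The plasmid belongs to a toolbox of constructs for reconstituting anthocyanin biosynthesis by transient expression in Nicotiana benthamiana, presumably in combination with constructs for other pathway enzymes. The cloning sites used to insert the gene are not recorded.
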