Addgene plasmid #219510: pAGM10775
Purpose: Transient expression of At ANS
Depositing lab: Sylvestre Marillonnet. Depositing organization: Leibniz Institute of Plant Biochemistry (IPB). Publication: A transient expression tool box for anthocyanin biosynthesis in Nicotiana benthamiana. Grutzner R, Konig K, Horn C, Engler C, Laub A, Vogt T, Marillonnet S. Plant Biotechnol J. 2023 Dec 20. doi: 10.1111/pbi.14261. PubMed 38124296.
Backbone
  Vector backbone: pICH75055
  Vector type: Plant Expression
Growth in bacteria
  Bacterial resistance: Ampicillin, 100 μg/mL
  Growth temperature: 37°C
  Growth strain: DH5alpha
  Copy number: High Copy
Gene/Insert
  Gene/Insert name: At ANS
  Species: A. thaliana (mustard weed)
  Cloning method: Restriction Enzyme; 5′ cloning site Unknown (unknown if destroyed); 3′ cloning site Unknown (unknown if destroyed)
Terms and licenses: Academic/Nonprofit Terms; Industry Terms
How to cite: pAGM10775 was a gift from Sylvestre Marillonnet (Addgene plasmid # 219510 ; http://n2t.net/addgene:219510 ; RRID:Addgene_219510)
